>Addgene plasmid #8391 | p230 pCMVe-betaAc-luc | addgene partial sequence | sequence record 17903 | 8391 with LucNrev
GGNGCCGGGCCTTTCTTTATGTTTTTGGCGTCTTCCATGGTGGCTTTACCAACAGTACCGGAATGCCAAG
CTTACTTAGATCGCAGATCTCGAGGAATTCTTTGCCAAAATGATGAGACAGCACAATAACCAGCACGTTG
CCCAGGAGCTGTAGGAAAAAGAAGAAGGCATGAACATGGTTAGCAGAGGCTCTAGAGCCGCCGGTCACAC
GCCAGAAGCCGAACCCCGCCCTGCCCCGTCCCCCCCGAAGGCAGCCGTCCCCCCGCGGACAGCCCCGAGG
CTGGAGAGGGAGAAGGGGACGGCGGCGCGGCGACGCACGAAGGCCCTCCCCGCCCATTTCCTTCCTGCCG
GCGCCGCACCGCTTCGCCCCGCGCCCGCTAGAGGGGGTGCGGCGGCGCCTCCCAGATTTCGGCTCCGCAC
AGATTTGGGACAAAGGAAGTCCCTGCGCCCTCTCGCACGATTACCATAAAAGGCAATGGCTGCGGCTCGC
CGCGCCTCGACAGCCGCCGGCGCTCCGGGGGCCGCCGCGCCCCTCCCCCGAG
