[The description below was written by a language model from this plasmid's Addgene catalogue record.]
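Description:
p230 pCMVe-betaAc-luc is a mammalian luciferase reporter plasmid built on the pGL3-Basic backbone, a promoterless firefly luciferase vector of about 4.8 kb before insertion. It is maintained as a high-copy plasmid in E. coli under ampicillin selection. No feature table accompanies the record, so details such as the exact origin of replication, polyadenylation signals and the size of the insert are not documented here beyond what is generally known of the pGL3 series.

The insert, named CMVe-betaAc, is described by the depositor as a CMV enhancer joined to a beta-actin promoter, and it drives the luciferase reporter gene. It was introduced by restriction cloning at the XhoI site in the polylinker upstream of luciferase, with the 5′ XhoI site destroyed in the process and the 3′ one retained. Combining the cytomegalovirus immediate-early enhancer with a beta-actin promoter is a common way to obtain strong, broadly active transcription in mammalian cells. The species origin of the beta-actin sequence is not stated, nor is it recorded whether any intron is included.

The plasmid provides a quantitative luminescence readout of the activity of this hybrid promoter after transfection into mammalian cells. It comes from work describing a single-vector system that uses a modified Cre recombinase and lox sites for inducible, tissue-specific amplification of gene expression. In that setting, a strong constitutive luciferase construct would plausibly act as a reference or positive control for expression levels, although the record does not state its exact role. The plasmid itself is not recorded as carrying Cre or lox elements.
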