Addgene plasmid #8391: p230 pCMVe-betaAc-luc
Depositing lab: Jeffrey Green. Depositing organization: National Cancer Institute (NCI). Publication: A single vector containing modified cre recombinase and LOX recombination sequences for inducible tissue-specific amplification of gene expression. Kaczmarczyk SJ, Green JE. Nucleic Acids Res 2001 Jun 15;29(12):E56-6. 10.1093/nar/29.12.e56 PubMed 11410679.
Backbone
  Vector backbone: pGL3-Basic
  Backbone manufacturer: Promega
  Backbone size w/o insert (bp): 4818
  Vector type: Mammalian Expression, Luciferase
Growth in bacteria
  Bacterial resistance: Ampicillin, 100 μg/mL
  Growth temperature: 37°C
  Growth strain: DH5alpha
  Copy number: High Copy
Gene/Insert
  Gene/Insert name: CMVe-betaAc
  Cloning method: Restriction Enzyme; 5′ cloning site XhoI (destroyed during cloning); 3′ cloning site XhoI (not destroyed)
  Sequencing primers: 5′ na
Terms and licenses: Academic/Nonprofit Terms; Industry Terms: Not Available to Industry
Depositor comments: CMV-enhancer-betaAc driven luciferase reporter gene.
How to cite: p230 pCMVe-betaAc-luc was a gift from Jeffrey Green (Addgene plasmid # 8391 ; http://n2t.net/addgene:8391 ; RRID:Addgene_8391)
